>Addgene plasmid #164838 | pCDNA_GFP-mTLN1-FL | addgene full sequence | sequence record 325548 | Addgene NGS Result
GTGATGCGGTTTTGGCAGTACATCAATGGGCGTGGATAGCGGTTTGACTCACGGGGATTTCCAAGTCTCC
ACCCCATTGACGTCAATGGGAGTTTGTTTTGGCACCAAAATCAACGGGACTTTCCAAAATGTCGTAACAA
CTCCGCCCCATTGACGCAAATGGGCGGTAGGCGTGTACGGTGGGAGGTCTATATAAGCAGAGCTCTCCCT
ATCAGTGATAGAGATCTCCCTATCAGTGATAGAGATCGTCGACGAGCTCGTTTAGTGAACCGTCAGATCG
CCTGGAGACGCCATCCACGCTGTTTTGACCTCCATAGAAGACACCGGGACCGATCCAGCCTCCGGACTCT
AGCGTTTAAACTTAAGCTTGCTAGCGGTACCATGCATCACCACCACCATCATCATCACCACCATATGGTG
AGCAAGGGCGAGGAGCTGTTCACCGGGGTGGTGCCCATCCTGGTCGAGCTGGACGGCGACGTAAACGGCC
ACAAGTTCAGCGTGTCCGGCGAGGGCGAGGGCGATGCCACCTACGGCAAGCTGACCCTGAAGTTCATCTG
CACCACCGGCAAGCTGCCCGTGCCCTGGCCCACCCTCGTGACCACCCTGACCTACGGCGTGCAGTGCTTC
AGCCGCTACCCCGACCACATGAAGCAGCACGACTTCTTCAAGTCCGCCATGCCCGAAGGCTACGTCCAGG
AGCGCACCATCTTCTTCAAGGACGACGGCAACTACAAGACCCGCGCCGAGGTGAAGTTCGAGGGCGACAC
CCTGGTGAACCGCATCGAGCTGAAGGGCATCGACTTCAAGGAGGACGGCAACATCCTGGGGCACAAGCTG
GAGTACAACTACAACAGCCACAACGTCTATATCATGGCCGACAAGCAGAAGAACGGCATCAAGGTGAACT
TCAAGATCCGCCACAACATCGAGGACGGCAGCGTGCAGCTCGCCGACCACTACCAGCAGAACACCCCCAT
CGGCGACGGCCCCGTGCTGCTGCCCGACAACCACTACCTGAGCACCCAGTCCGCCCTGAGCAAAGACCCC
AACGAGAAGCGCGATCACATGGTCCTGCTGGAGTTCGTGACCGCCGCCGGGATCACCCTCGGCATGGACG
AGCTGTACAAGGGATCCCTGGAAGTTCTGTTCCAGGGGCCCGCCGCCGCTATGGTTGCGCTTTCGCTGAA
GATTAGCATTGGGAATGTGGTGAAGACGATGCAATTTGAGCCATCTACCATGGTGTACGACGCCTGCCGC
ATGATTCGTGAGCGGATCCCAGAGGCCCTGGCTGGCCCTCCCAACGACTTTGGGCTCTTTCTGTCAGATG
ATGACCCCAAAAAAGGCATCTGGCTAGAGGCTGGGAAAGCTTTGGACTACTACATGCTCCGAAATGGGGA
CACCATGGAGTACAGAAAAAAGCAGAGACCCCTGAAGATCCGGATGTTAGACGGAACGGTGAAGACTATC
ATGGTGGATGACTCCAAGACCGTCACAGACATGCTCATGACCATTTGTGCCCGAATTGGTATCACCAACC
ATGATGAGTATTCACTGGTTCGAGAGCTGATGGAAGAAAAGAAAGATGAGGGGACAGGGACCCTGAGAAA
AGACAAGACCCTACTGCGAGATGAAAAGAAGATGGAGAAGCTAAAGCAGAAGTTGCACACAGACGATGAG
TTGAACTGGCTGGACCATGGGCGGACACTGAGGGAACAGGGAGTGGAAGAGCATGAGACGTTGCTGCTGC
GGAGAAAGTTCTTCTACTCAGACCAGAATGTGGATTCCCGAGACCCTGTACAGCTGAACCTTCTCTATGT
GCAGGCACGAGATGACATCCTGAATGGCTCCCATCCTGTCTCCTTTGACAAGGCCTGTGAATTTGCAGGC
TTCCAGTGCCAGATCCAGTTTGGACCTCACAATGAACAGAAGCACAAGGCTGGCTTCCTTGACCTGAAGG
ACTTCCTGCCCAAGGAGTATGTGAAGCAGAAGGGAGAGCGTAAGATCTTTCAGGCACACAAGAATTGTGG
GCAGATGAGTGAAATTGAGGCCAAGGTACGCTACGTGAAGCTGGCCCGTTCCCTCAAGACTTACGGTGTC
TCCTTCTTCCTAGTCAAGGAAAAGATGAAGGGGAAGAATAAACTGGTGCCCAGGCTGTTGGGCATCACTA
AGGAGTGTGTGATGCGTGTGGATGAGAAGACCAAGGAGGTGATTCAGGAATGGAGCCTCACCAACATCAA
ACGCTGGGCTGCCTCTCCCAAGAGCTTTACTCTGGACTTTGGAGACTATCAGGATGGCTACTACTCAGTA
CAGACGACAGAAGGCGAGCAGATCGCACAGCTCATTGCTGGCTACATAGATATCATCCTTAAGAAGAAAA
AAAGCAAGGACCATTTTGGGCTGGAGGGAGATGAAGAGTCTACTATGTTGGAGGACTCAGTGTCTCCCAA
AAAGTCAACAGTCCTTCAGCAGCAGTACAACCGAGTGGGGAAAGTGGAGCACGGCTCTGTGGCTCTGCCA
GCCATCATGCGCTCTGGAGCCTCTGGTCCTGAGAATTTCCAGGTGGGGAGCATGCCACCTGCCCAGCAGC
AGATCACCAGTGGCCAGATGCACCGAGGACACATGCCACCTCTGACTTCAGCCCAGCAGGCGCTCACTGG
AACCATTAACTCCAGCATGCAGGCTGTGCAGGCTGCCCAGGCCACTCTGGATGACTTTGAGACTCTACCC
CCTCTTGGCCAGGATGCTGCCTCCAAAGCTTGGCGTAAGAACAAGATGGATGAATCAAAGCATGAGATCC
ACTCCCAGGTAGATGCCATCACAGCTGGCACTGCCTCTGTGGTAAACCTGACAGCAGGAGATCCTGCAGA
GACAGACTATACAGCAGTGGGCTGTGCAGTCACCACCATCTCTTCCAACCTGACGGAGATGTCCCGTGGG
GTGAAGCTATTGGCTGCCCTGCTGGAGGATGAAGGCGGCAATGGCCGGCCCCTTCTGCAAGCAGCAAAGG
GCCTTGCAGGGGCTGTGTCGGAACTGCTTCGCAGTGCTCAGCCCGCCAGCGCTGAGCCTCGTCAGAACCT
GCTGCTGGCAGCCGGGAACGTGGGCCAGGCCAGTGGGGAGCTGTTGCAGCAAATTGGGGAAAGTGACACT
GACCCCCACTTCCAGGATGTTCTAATGCAGCTAGCAAACGCAGTGGCAAGTGCTGCAGCCGCCCTGGTCC
TCAAGGCCAAGAGTGTGGCCCAGCGCACAGAGGATTCCGGGCTTCAGACCCAAGTGATTGCTGCAGCTAC
GCAATGTGCTCTGTCCACTTCCCAGCTGGTGGCCTGTACCAAGGTGGTAGCACCTACAATCAGCTCACCT
GTGTGCCAAGAACAGCTAGTCGAGGCTGGGCGACTGGTGGCCAAAGCTGTGGAGGGCTGTGTGTCTGCCT
CGCAAGCAGCTACAGAAGATGGACAGCTGCTTCGAGGGGTAGGAGCAGCAGCCACGGCTGTCACCCAGGC
CCTCAATGAGCTGCTGCAGCACGTGAAGGCCCACGCCACCGGAGCTGGGCCTGCCGGTCGGTATGACCAA
GCCACTGATACCATCCTCACCGTCACTGAAAACATCTTCAGCTCCATGGGTGATGCTGGGGAGATGGTGC
GCCAGGCCCGCATCCTGGCCCAAGCCACCTCAGACCTGGTCAATGCTATCAAGGCCGATGCTGAGGGGGA
GAGTGATCTGGAGAACTCTAGAAAGCTCCTGAGTGCTGCCAAGATCCTCGCTGATGCCACCGCCAAGATG
GTGGAGGCGGCCAAGGGAGCAGCCGCCCACCCTGACAGTGAGGAACAGCAGCAGCGACTGCGTGAAGCAG
CTGAGGGGCTTCGCATGGCCACCAATGCAGCTGCGCAGAACGCCATCAAGAAGAAGTTGGTGCAGCGCCT
GGAGCATGCAGCCAAGCAAGCTGCAGCCTCTGCAACACAGACCATTGCTGCAGCCCAACATGCAGCCTCT
GCCCCCAAGGCCTCTGCGGGCCCCCAGCCCCTACTGGTGCAGAGCTGTAAGGCCGTGGCAGAGCAGATTC
CGTTGCTGGTGCAGGGTGTCCGAGGAAGTCAAGCTCAGCCTGACAGCCCTAGTGCTCAGCTCGCCCTCAT
TGCTGCCAGCCAGAGCTTCCTGCAGCCAGGTGGGAAGATGGTGGCAGCGGCAAAAGCCTCAGTGCCAACA
ATTCAGGACCAGGCTTCAGCGATGCAGCTGAGTCAGTGCGCAAAGAACCTAGGCACTGCCCTGGCCGAGC
TGCGCACTGCTGCTCAGAAGGCTCAGGAGGCATGTGGACCTTTGGAGATGGATTCTGCACTGAGTGTTGT
ACAAAATCTAGAGAAAGACCTACAGGAAATAAAAGCAGCAGCTCGAGATGGCAAGCTTAAGCCCTTACCT
GGGGAAACAATGGAGAAGTGTACCCAAGATCTTGGCAACAGCACCAAAGCGGTGAGCTCTGCCATCGCCA
AGCTGCTGGGGGAGATTGCCCAGGGCAATGAGAACTATGCAGGTATTGCAGCTCGGGATGTAGCTGGTGG
ACTAAGGTCACTAGCCCAGGCTGCGCGGGGTGTGGCTGCGCTGACATCAGATCCTGCAGTGCAGGCCATT
GTGCTTGACACAGCCAGCGACGTTCTGGACAAGGCCAGCAGCCTCATTGAAGAGGCAAAAAAAGCATCTG
GACACCCAGGGGACCCAGAAAGCCAGCAAAGGCTTGCTCAGGTAGCTAAAGCAGTGACCCAAGCCCTGAA
CCGCTGTGTCAGCTGCCTGCCTGGCCAAAGAGACGTGGATAATGCCCTACGAGCCGTTGGAGATGCCAGC
AAGCGACTCCTGAGTGACTTGCTTCCTCCAAGCACGGGGACATTTCAAGAAGCACAGAGCCGATTGAATG
AAGCTGCAGCTGGGTTAAATCAGGCCGCCACAGAACTGGTGCAAGCCTCCCGAGGAACTCCTCAGGACCT
GGCTCGGGCCTCCGGCCGATTTGGACAGGACTTCAGCACCTTCCTGGAAGCTGGTGTGGAGATGGCCGGA
CAGGCCCCGAGCCAGGAGGACCGAGCCCAGGTGGTGTCCAACCTGAAGGGCATATCCATGTCTTCAAGCA
AACTTCTCCTTGCCGCTAAGGCCTTGTCCACAGACCCTGCTTCTCCCAACCTCAAGAGTCAGCTGGCTGC
GGCTGCCCGGGCAGTGACGGACAGCATCAACCAGCTCATCACCATGTGCACCCAGCAGGCACCTGGCCAG
AAGGAGTGTGACAATGCACTTCGGCAGCTAGAGACAGTCCGAGAACTCCTGGAGAATCCAGTCCAGCCCA
TCAACGACATGTCCTACTTCGGTTGCTTGGACAGTGTCATGGAGAACTCCAAGGTCCTAGGTGAGGCCAT
GACTGGCATCTCCCAAAATGCCAAGAATGGAAATCTGCCGGAGTTTGGAGATGCCATTGCCACAGCCTCC
AAGGCTCTCTGTGGCTTCACGGAGGCAGCCGCACAGGCAGCATATCTAGTTGGTGTCTCTGACCCCAACA
GCCAAGCTGGACAGCAAGGACTGGTGGAACCCACACAGTTTGCCCGTGCAAACCAGGCAATTCAGATGGC
CTGTCAGAGTCTGGGGGAGCCTGGCTGTACCCAGGCCCAGGTGTTATCTGCAGCCACTATTGTAGCCAAA
CACACATCTGCATTGTGTAACAGCTGTCGCCTGGCTTCCGCTAGGACTGCCAATCCCACTGCCAAGCGCC
AGTTTGTACAGTCAGCCAAGGAGGTGGCCAACAGTACAGCCAATCTTGTCAAGACCATCAAGGCACTAGA
TGGGGACTTCACAGAAGAGAACCGTGCCCAGTGCCGAGCAGCCACAGCCCCTCTGCTGGAAGCTGTGGAT
AACCTGAGTGCCTTTGCCTCCAACCCTGAGTTCTCCAGCGTCCCTGCCCAGATCAGCCCTGAGGGCAGAG
CAGCCATGGAGCCCATTGTAATCTCTGCTAAGACAATGTTGGAGAGTGCTGGAGGGCTCATCCAGACAGC
TCGGGCGTTAGCAGTCAATCCCCGAGACCCCCCACGTTGGTCTGTGCTAGCTGGCCACTCTCGGACTGTC
TCAGATTCCATCAAGAAACTTATTACAAGCATGAGGGACAAAGCCCCAGGGCAGCTGGAGTGTGAGACAG
CCATTGCGGCTCTGAACAGCTGCTTGCGGGACCTAGATCAGGCTTCGCTTGCCGCTGTCAGCCAGCAGCT
TGCTCCCCGTGAAGGAATCTCTCAAGAGGCTTTGCACACCCAGATGCTCACTGCAGTGCAAGAAATTTCT
CATCTCATTGAGCCGCTGGCCAGCGCTGCTCGGGCTGAAGCCTCCCAGCTGGGACACAAGGTGTCCCAAA
TGGCCCAGTACTTTGAACCACTCACCCTGGCTGCAGTGGGTGCTGCGTCTAAGACCCTGAGCCACCCGCA
GCAGATGGCACTTCTGGACCAGACTAAAACGTTGGCAGAGTCTGCCTTGCAGTTGCTATATACTGCCAAG
GAGGCTGGTGGTAACCCCAAGCAAGCAGCACACACCCAGGAAGCCCTGGAGGAGGCTGTGCAGATGATGA
CAGAGGCCGTAGAAGACCTGACGACGACCCTCAACGAAGCAGCCAGTGCTGCAGGAGTCGTTGGCGGCAT
GGTGGACTCTATCACTCAGGCCATCAACCAGCTAGATGAAGGACCTATGGGTGACCCAGAAGGCTCATTC
GTAGATTACCAGACAACCATGGTGAGGACAGCCAAGGCCATTGCTGTCACTGTTCAGGAGATGGTAACCA
AGTCAAACACCAGCCCTGAAGAGCTAGGCCCTCTTGCCAACCAGCTGACCAGTGACTATGGCCGACTGGC
CTCACAAGCCAAGCCTGCAGCTGTGGCTGCTGAAAATGAAGAGATAGGCGCTCACATCAAACACCGAGTA
CAGGAGCTGGGCCATGGCTGCTCTGCTCTGGTCACCAAGGCAGGTGCCTTGCAGTGTAGCCCCAGTGATG
TCTACACCAAGAAGGAGCTCATAGAGTGTGCCCGCAGAGTGTCAGAGAAGGTCTCCCATGTTCTGGCTGC
ACTCCAGGCTGGGAATCGTGGTACCCAGGCCTGCATTACAGCAGCCAGTGCTGTGTCTGGTATCATTGCT
GACCTCGACACCACCATCATGTTCGCTACTGCTGGCACACTTAACCGTGAGGGTGCTGAAACTTTTGCTG
ACCACCGGGAGGGTATCTTAAAGACAGCAAAGGTTCTTGTGGAGGACACCAAGGTCCTAGTGCAGAATGC
AGCTGGGAGCCAGGAGAAGTTGGCACAAGCCGCCCAGTCCTCCGTGGCCACCATTACCCGCCTCGCTGAT
GTGGTCAAGCTCGGTGCAGCCAGCCTAGGAGCCGAAGACCCTGAAACTCAGGTGGTGCTGATCAATGCAG
TAAAGGACGTAGCCAAGGCCCTGGGTGACCTCATCAGCGCTACGAAGGCTGCAGCGGGCAAAGTTGGGGA
TGACCCTGCAGTGTGGCAGCTCAAGAACTCTGCCAAGGTGATGGTGACCAATGTGACATCATTGCTCAAG
ACAGTGAAGGCTGTGGAAGATGAGGCCACCAAAGGCACACGGGCCCTAGAGGCAACCACAGAGCACATAC
GTCAGGAACTGGCGGTCTTCTGTTCCCCAGAGCCACCTGCCAAGACCTCTACCCCTGAAGACTTCATCCG
AATGACCAAGGGTATTACTATGGCAACAGCCAAAGCCGTTGCTGCTGGCAATTCCTGTCGACAGGAAGAT
GTCATTGCCACAGCCAATCTGAGCCGACGGGCTATTGCGGACATGCTTCGGGCTTGCAAGGAAGCAGCTT
TCCACCCAGAAGTGGCGCCTGATGTACGGCTCCGAGCCCTGCACTATGGCCGGGAGTGTGCCAATGGTTA
CCTGGAACTGCTGGACCACGTGCTGCTGACCCTTCAGAAGCCAAACCCAGACCTGAAGCAGCAGCTAACT
GGACACTCAAAGCGGGTTGCTGGCTCTGTGACTGAGCTCATCCAGGCTGCTGAAGCCATGAAAGGAACAG
AGTGGGTGGACCCAGAGGACCCTACTGTCATTGCTGAGAATGAGCTCTTGGGAGCCGCAGCCGCCATCGA
GGCTGCAGCCAAGAAGCTGGAGCAGCTGAAGCCCAGGGCCAAACCCAAGGAGGCGGATGAGTCCTTGAAC
TTTGAGGAACAAATCCTAGAAGCTGTCAAGTCCATCGCTGCAGCCACCAGTGCACTGGTAAAGGCTGCGT
CAGCAGCCCAGAGGGAGCTGGTGGCTCAAGGAAAGGTGGGCGCCATTCCAGCCAATGCACTGGATGATGG
GCAGTGGTCGCAGGGCCTCATTTCCGCTGCCCGTATGGTGGCTGCGGCCACCAACAATCTGTGTGAAGCA
GCTAACGCAGCTGTCCAGGGCCATGCTAGCCAGGAGAAACTCATTTCCTCAGCCAAGCAAGTAGCTGCCT
CCACAGCTCAGCTCCTGGTAGCTTGCAAGGTCAAAGCAGATCAGGACTCTGAGGCAATGAAACGGCTCCA
GGCTGCTGGCAATGCAGTGAAGAGGGCCTCAGATAACCTGGTAAAGGCGGCCCAGAAAGCTGCAGCCTTC
GAAGACCAGGAGAATGAGACGGTGGTGGTGAAGGAGAAAATGGTTGGGGGCATTGCCCAGATTATCGCAG
CACAGGAAGAGATGCTTCGGAAGGAACGAGAGCTGGAAGAGGCTCGGAAAAAGCTCGCCCAGATCCGGCA
GCAGCAGTACAAGTTCTTGCCTTCAGAGCTTCGAGACGAGCACTAATGAGAATTCGCGGCCGCTCGAGTC
TAGAGGGCCCGCGGTTCGAACAAAAACTCATCTCAGAAGAGGATCTGAATATGCATACCGGTCATCATCA
CCATCACCATTGAGTTTAAACCCGCTGATCAGCCTCGACTGTGCCTTCTAGTTGCCAGCCATCTGTTGTT
TGCCCCTCCCCCGTGCCTTCCTTGACCCTGGAAGGTGCCACTCCCACTGTCCTTTCCTAATAAAATGAGG
AAATTGCATCGCATTGTCTGAGTAGGTGTCATTCTATTCTGGGGGGTGGGGTGGGGCAGGACAGCAAGGG
GGAGGATTGGGAAGACAATAGCAGGCATGCTGGGGATGCGGTGGGCTCTATGGCTTCTGAGGCGGAAAGA
ACCAGCTGGGGCTCTAGGGGGTATCCCC
[124 nt withheld, positions 9199-9322]
C
[91 nt withheld, positions 9324-9414]
A
[49 nt withheld, positions 9416-9464]
CCTTTGACGTTGGAGTCCACGTTCTTT
[37 nt withheld, positions 9492-9528]
ACCCTATCTCGGTCTATTCTTTTGATTTATAAGGGATTTTGCCGATTTCGGCCTATTGGTTAAAAAATGA
GCTGATTTAACAAAAATTTAACGCGAATTAATTCTGTGGAATGTGTGTCAGTTAGGGTGTGGAAAGTCCC
CAGGCTCCCCAGCAGGCAGAAGTATGCAAAGCATGCATCTCAATTAGTCAGCAACCAGGTGTGGAAAGTC
CCCAGGCTCCCCAGCAGGCAGAAGTATGCAAAGCATGCATCTCAATTAGTCAGCAACCATAGTCCCGCCC
CTAACTCCGCCCATCCCGCCCCTAACTCCGCCCAGTTCCGCCCATTCTCCGCCCCATGGCTGACTAATTT
TTTTTATTTATGCAGAGGCCGAGGCCGCCTCTGCCTCTGAGCTATTCCAGAAGTAGTGAGGAGGCTTTTT
TGGAGGCCTAGGCTTTTGCAAAAAGCTCCCGGGAGCTTGTATATCCATTTTCGGATCTGATCAGCACGTG
TTGACAATTAATCATCGGCATAGTATATCGGCATAGTATAATACGACAAGGTGAGGAACTAAACCATGGC
CAAGTTGACCAGTGCCGTTCCGGTGCTCACCGCGCGCGACGTCGCCGGAGCGGTCGAGTTCTGGACCGAC
CGGCTCGGGTTCTCCCGGGACTTCGTGGAGGACGACTTCGCCGGTGTGGTCCGGGACGACGTGACCCTGT
TCATCAGCGCGGTCCAGGACCAGGTGGTGCCGGACAACACCCTGGCCTGGGTGTGGGTGCGCGGCCTGGA
CGAGCTGTACGCCGAGTGGTCGGAGGTCGTGTCCACGAACTTCCGGGACGCCTCCGGGCCGGCCATGACC
GAGATCGGCGAGCAGCCGTGGGGGCGGGAGTTCGCCCTGCGCGACCCGGCCGGCAACTGCGTGCACTTCG
TGGCCGAGGAGCAGGACTGACACGTGCTACGAGATTTCGATTCCACCGCCGCCTTCTATGAAAGGTTGGG
CTTCGGAATCGTTTTCCGGGACGCCGGCTGGATGATCCTCCAGCGCGGGGATCTCATGCTGGAGTTCTTC
GCCCACCCCAACTTGTTTATTGCAGCTTATAATGGTTACAAATAAAGCAATAGCATCACAAATTTCACAA
ATAAAGCATTTTTTTCACTGCATTCTAGTTGTGGTTTGTCCAAACTCATCAATGTATCTTATCATGTCTG
TATACCGTCGACCTCTAGCTAGAGCTTGGCGTAATCATGGTCATAGCTGTTTCCTGTGTGAAATTGTTAT
CCGCTCACAATTCCACACAACATACGAGCCGGAAGCATAAAGTGTAAAGCCTGGGGTGCCTAATGAGTGA
GCTAACTCACATTAATTGCGTTGCGCTCACTGCCCGCTTTCCAGTCGGGAAACCTGTCGTGCCAGCTGCA
TTAATGAATCGGCCAACGCGCGGGGAGAGGCGGTTTGCGTATTGGGCGCTCTTCCGCTTCCTCGCTCACT
GACTCGCTGCGCTCGGTCGTTCGGCTGCGGCGAGCGGTATCAGCTCACTCAAAGGCGGTAATACGGTTAT
CCACAGAATCAGGGGATAACGCAGGAAAGAACATGTGAGCAAAAGGCCAGCAAAAGGCCAGGAACCGTAA
AAAGGCCGCGTTGCTGGCGTTTTTCCATAGGCTCCGCCCCCCTGACGAGCATCACAAAAATCGACGCTCA
AGTCAGAGGTGGCGAAACCCGACAGGACTATAAAGATACCAGGCGTTTCCCCCTGGAAGCTCCCTCGTGC
GCTCTCCTGTTCCGACCCTGCCGCTTACCGGATACCTGTCCGCCTTTCTCCCTTCGGGAAGCGTGGCGCT
TTCTCATAGCTCACGCTGTAGGTATCTCAGTTCGGTGTAGGTCGTTCGCTCCAAGCTGGGCTGTGTGCAC
GAACCCCCCGTTCAGCCCGACCGCTGCGCCTTATCCGGTAACTATCGTCTTGAGTCCAACCCGGTAAGAC
ACGACTTATCGCCACTGGCAGCAGCCACTGGTAACAGGATTAGCAGAGCGAGGTATGTAGGCGGTGCTAC
AGAGTTCTTGAAGTGGTGGCCTAACTACGGCTACACTAGAAGAACAGTATTTGGTATCTGCGCTCTGCTG
AAGCCAGTTACCTTCGGAAAAAGAGTTGGTAGCTCTTGATCCGGCAAACAAACCACCGCTGGTAGCGGTG
GTTTTTTTGTTTGCAAGCAGCAGATTACGCGCAGAAAAAAAGGATCTCAAGAAGATCCTTTGATCTTTTC
TACGGGGTCTGACGCTCAGTGGAACGAAAACTCACGTTAAGGGATTTTGGTCATGAGATTATCAAAAAGG
ATCTTCACCTAGATCCTTTTAAATTAAAAATGAAGTTTTAAATCAATCTAAAGTATATATGAGTAAACTT
GGTCTGACAGTTACCAATGCTTAATCAGTGAGGCACCTATCTCAGCGATCTGTCTATTTCGTTCATCCAT
AGTTGCCTGACTCCCCGTCGTGTAGATAACTACGATACGGGAGGGCTTACCATCTGGCCCCAGTGCTGCA
ATGATACCGCGAGACCCACGCTCACCGGCTCCAGATTTATCAGCAATAAACCAGCCAGCCGGAAGGGCCG
AGCGCAGAAGTGGTCCTGCAACTTTATCCGCCTCCATCCAGTCTATTAATTGTTGCCGGGAAGCTAGAGT
AAGTAGTTCGCCAGTTAATAGTTTGCGCAACGTTGTTGCCATTGCTACAGGCATCGTGGTGTCACGCTCG
TCGTTTGGTATGGCTTCATTCAGCTCCGGTTCCCAACGATCAAGGCGAGTTACATGATCCCCCATGTTGT
GCAAAAAAGCGGTTAGCTCCTTCGGTCCTCCGATCGTTGTCAGAAGTAAGTTGGCCGCAGTGTTATCACT
CATGGTTATGGCAGCACTGCATAATTCTCTTACTGTCATGCCATCCGTAAGATGCTTTTCTGTGACTGGT
GAGTACTCAACCAAGTCATTCTGAGAATAGTGTATGCGGCGACCGAGTTGCTCTTGCCCGGCGTCAATAC
GGGATAATACCGCGCCACATAGCAGAACTTTAAAAGTGCTCATCATTGGAAAACGTTCTTCGGGGCGAAA
ACTCTCAAGGATCTTACCGCTGTTGAGATCCAGTTCGATGTAACCCACTCGTGCACCCAACTGATCTTCA
GCATCTTTTACTTTCACCAGCGTTTCTGGGTGAGCAAAAACAGGAAGGCAAAATGCCGCAAAAAAGGGAA
TAAGGGCGACACGGAAATGTTGAATACTCATACTCTTCCTTTTTCAATATTATTGAAGCATTTATCAGGG
TTATTGTCTCATGAGCGGATACATATTTGAATGTATTTAGAAAAATAAACAAATAGGGGTTCCGCGCACA
TTTCCCCGAAAAGTGCCACCTGACGTCGACGGATCGGGAGATCTCCCGATCCCCTATGGTGCACTCTCAG
TACAATCTGCTCTGATGCCGCATAGTTAAGCCAGTATCTGCTCCCTGCTTGTGTGTTGGAGGTCGCTGAG
TAGTGCGCGAGCAAAATTTAAGCTACAACAAGGCAAGGCTTGACCGACAATTGCATGAAGAATCTGCTTA
GGGTTAGGCGTTTTGCGCTGCTTCGCGATGTACGGGCCAGATATACGCGTTGACATTGATTATTGACTAG
TTATTAATAGTAATCAATTACGGGGTCATTAGTTCATAGCCCATATATGGAGTTCCGCGTTACATAACTT
ACGGTAAATGGCCCGCCTGGCTGACCGCCCAACGACCCCCGCCCATTGACGTCAATAATGACGTATGTTC
CCATAGTAACGCCAATAGGGACTTTCCATTGACGTCAATGGGTGGAGTATTTACGGTAAACTGCCCACTT
GGCAGTACATCAAGTGTATCATATGCCAAGTACGCCCCCTATTGACGTCAATGACGGTAAATGGCCCGCC
TGGCATTATGCCCAGTACATGACCTTATGGGACTTTCCTACTTGGCAGTACATCTACGTATTAGTCATCG
CTATTACCATG
Features (pLannotate 1.2.2; 23 found; start..end, strand, type, name):
      1..204     +  promoter       CMV promoter: human cytomegalovirus (CMV) immediate early promoter
    206..225     +  promoter       PLtetO-1 promoter (fragment): modified phage lambda PL promoter with tet operator sites (Lutz and Bujard, 1997)
    227..246     +  promoter       PLtetO-1 promoter (fragment): modified phage lambda PL promoter with tet operator sites (Lutz and Bujard, 1997)
    254..287     +  promoter       TRE3GV promoter (fragment): 3rd-generation Tet-responsive promoter that can be activated by binding of Tet-On® 3G, optimized for retroviral and lentiviral vectors
    415..1131    +  CDS            EGFP: EGFP is a basic (constitutively fluorescent) green fluorescent protein published in 1996, derived from Aequorea victoria. It is reported to be a rapidly-maturing weak dimer with moderate acid sensitivity.
   1171..8793    +  CDS            Tln1: TLN1_MOUSE - Also known as Tln. Experimental evidence at protein level: Swiss-Prot protein existence level 1. Probably involved in connections of major cytoskeletal structures to the plasma membrane. High molecular weight cytoskeletal protein concentrated at regions of cell-substratum contact and, in lymphocytes, at cell-cell contacts. From Mus musculus (Mouse).
   8929..9153    +  polyA_signal   bGH poly(A) signal: bovine growth hormone polyadenylation signal
   9157..9178    +  promoter       SV40 promoter (fragment): SV40 enhancer and early promoter
   9199..9627    +  rep_origin     f1 ori (sequence partly withheld): f1 bacteriophage origin of replication; arrow indicates direction of (+) strand synthesis
   9641..9970    +  promoter       SV40 promoter: SV40 enhancer and early promoter
  10018..10065   +  promoter       EM7 promoter: synthetic bacterial promoter&nbsp
  10084..10458   +  CDS            BleoR: antibiotic-binding protein; Sh ble from Streptoalloteichus hindustanus; confers resistance to bleomycin, phleomycin, and Zeocin™
  10468..10593   +  CDS            ble (fragment): BLE_KLEPN - Experimental evidence at protein level: Swiss-Prot protein existence level 1. Binding protein with a strong affinity to the bleomycin family of antibiotics. Binds to CL990; an antimitotic-antibiotic compound. From Klebsiella pneumoniae.
  10588..10709   +  polyA_signal   SV40 poly(A) signal: SV40 polyadenylation signal
  10780..10802   -  protein_bind   lac operator (fragment): The lac repressor binds to the lac operator to inhibit transcription in E. coli. This inhibition can be relieved by adding lactose or isopropyl-β-D-thiogalactopyranoside (IPTG). lac repressor encoded by lacI
  10806..10836   -  promoter       lac promoter: promoter for the E. coli lac operon
  10851..10872   -  protein_bind   CAP binding site: CAP binding activates transcription in the presence of cAMP. E. coli catabolite activator protein
  10885..10977   -  CDS            lacI (fragment): lac repressor; lacI; The lac repressor binds to the lac operator to inhibit transcription in E. coli. This inhibition can be relieved by adding lactose or isopropyl-β-D-thiogalactopyranoside (IPTG).
  11160..11748   -  rep_origin     ori: high-copy-number ColE1/pMB1/pBR322/pUC origin of replication
  11919..12779   -  CDS            AmpR: β-lactamase; bla; confers resistance to ampicillin, carbenicillin, and related antibiotics
  12780..12884   -  promoter       AmpR promoter: bla
  12943..12995   -  misc_feature   bom (fragment): basis of mobility region from pBR322
  13150..13529   +  enhancer       CMV enhancer: human cytomegalovirus immediate early enhancer
