[The description below was written by a language model from this plasmid's Addgene catalogue record and pLannotate feature annotations shown in this document.]
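Description:
pCDNA_GFP-mTLN1-FL is a mammalian expression plasmid of about 13.5 kb, built on a backbone recorded as pcDNA4.1, that produces full-length mouse talin1 (Tln1) fused at its N terminus to a His10-GFP tag. In bacteria it is maintained through a high-copy ColE1/pUC-type origin and selected with ampicillin via the β-lactamase gene. An f1 origin is also present. Remnants of lac promoter/operator, lacI and bom sequences are backbone carry-over with no stated role.

Expression is driven by the human CMV immediate-early enhancer and promoter, which span the numbering origin of the circular sequence. Immediately downstream of the promoter, the annotation detects two short tet operator-like fragments and a small Tet-responsive promoter fragment. This suggests a tetracycline-operator-containing CMV promoter of the kind that can be repressed in Tet repressor-expressing cells, although the catalogue entry does not mention inducibility; without the repressor, such a promoter behaves constitutively. The open reading frame consists of EGFP followed by the roughly 7.6 kb Tln1 coding sequence and ends at a bovine growth hormone polyadenylation signal. The His10 tag listed in the catalogue is not separately annotated in the feature table.

A second cassette places the Sh ble gene under tandem SV40 early and EM7 promoters with an SV40 poly(A) signal. It confers Zeocin resistance, which would allow selection of stable mammalian lines.

The plasmid is intended for expressing fluorescent full-length talin1, a large cytoskeletal protein that concentrates at cell-substratum contacts, so that its localization can be followed in cells. It was deposited with a study comparing talin isoform specificity in cell adhesion.
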