Addgene plasmid #164838: pCDNA_GFP-mTLN1-FL
Purpose: Expression of GFP tagged FL mouse talin1
Depositing lab: Tina Izard. Depositing organization: UF Scripps Biomedical Research. Publication: A distinct talin2 structure directs isoform specificity in cell adhesion. Rangarajan ES, Primi MC, Colgan LA, Chinthalapudi K, Yasuda R, Izard T. J Biol Chem. 2020 Sep 11;295(37):12885-12899. doi: 10.1074/jbc.RA119.010789. Epub 2020 Jun 30. PubMed 32605925.
Backbone
  Vector backbone: pcDNA4.1
  Vector type: Mammalian Expression
Growth in bacteria
  Bacterial resistance: Ampicillin, 100 μg/mL
  Growth temperature: 30°C
  Growth strain: DH5alpha
  Copy number: High Copy
Gene/Insert
  Gene/Insert name: TLN1
  Species: M. musculus (mouse)
  Entrez Gene: Tln1 (a.k.a. Tln)
  Tag / fusion protein: His10-GFP (N terminal on insert)
  Cloning method: Unknown
Terms and licenses: Academic/Nonprofit Terms; Industry Terms: Not Available to Industry
How to cite: pCDNA_GFP-mTLN1-FL was a gift from Tina Izard (Addgene plasmid # 164838 ; http://n2t.net/addgene:164838 ; RRID:Addgene_164838)
